Addgene plasmid #87936: pRS423-FjTAL(JBEI-15466)
Purpose: Expression in S.cerevisiae of FjTAL
Depositing lab: Dominique Loque. Depositing organization: Lawrence Berkeley National Laboratory. Publication: Exploiting members of the BAHD acyltransferase family to synthesize multiple hydroxycinnamate and benzoate conjugates in yeast. Eudes A, Mouille M, Robinson DS, Benites VT, Wang G, Roux L, Tsai YL, Baidoo EE, Chiu TY, Heazlewood JL, Scheller HV, Mukhopadhyay A, Keasling JD, Deutsch S, Loque D. Microb Cell Fact. 2016 Nov 21;15(1):198. 10.1186/s12934-016-0593-5 PubMed 27871334.
Backbone
  Vector backbone: pRS423
  Vector type: Yeast Expression
  Selectable markers: HIS3
Growth in bacteria
  Bacterial resistance: Ampicillin, 100 μg/mL
  Growth temperature: 37°C
  Growth strain: DH5alpha
  Copy number: High Copy
Gene/Insert
  Gene/Insert name: FjTAL (alt name: tyrosine ammonia-lyase)
  Species: Flavobacterium johnsoniae
  Cloning method: Gateway Cloning
  Sequencing primers: 5′ GPDpro-F; 3′ CYC1
Terms and licenses: Academic/Nonprofit Terms; Industry Terms: Not Available to Industry
How to cite: pRS423-FjTAL(JBEI-15466) was a gift from Dominique Loque (Addgene plasmid # 87936 ; http://n2t.net/addgene:87936 ; RRID:Addgene_87936)
