[The description below was written by a language model from this plasmid's Addgene catalogue record and pLannotate feature annotations shown in this document.]
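Description:
pRS423-FjTAL(JBEI-15466) is an episomal yeast expression plasmid built on the pRS423 shuttle backbone and designed to produce the tyrosine ammonia-lyase of Flavobacterium johnsoniae (FjTAL) in Saccharomyces cerevisiae. In yeast it replicates through the 2μ origin, which gives multicopy maintenance, and is selected by the HIS3 auxotrophic marker under its own promoter, complementing histidine auxotrophy in his3 hosts. In E. coli it is propagated as a high-copy plasmid through a ColE1/pUC-type origin with ampicillin selection from the β-lactamase gene. An f1 phage origin and remnants of the pBluescript-derived cloning region (lacZα fragment, lac promoter/operator, T7 and T3 promoters) are carried over from the backbone and play no role in yeast expression.

The expression cassette lies on the reverse strand of the 8,258 nt sequence: the strong constitutive GAP (TDH3, glyceraldehyde-3-phosphate dehydrogenase) promoter is followed by attB1, an unannotated interval of roughly 1.5 kb, attB2 and the CYC1 transcription terminator. The feature table does not annotate the coding sequence itself, but this interval between the attB sites matches the position expected for the FjTAL insert, consistent with the recorded Gateway cloning method, in which recombination into a destination version of the vector leaves attB sites flanking the gene. No epitope tags or reporters are recorded.

Tyrosine ammonia-lyase deaminates tyrosine to p-coumaric acid, the entry point to hydroxycinnamate metabolism. The associated publication concerns the use of BAHD acyltransferases to synthesize hydroxycinnamate and benzoate conjugates in yeast, so this plasmid plausibly supplies the hydroxycinnamate precursor in such engineered strains, although the record states only that it is for FjTAL expression in S. cerevisiae.
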