Features (pLannotate 1.2.2; 24 found; start..end, strand, type, name):
    158..746     -  rep_origin     ori: high-copy-number ColE1/pMB1/pBR322/pUC origin of replication
    917..1777    -  CDS            AmpR: β-lactamase; bla; confers resistance to ampicillin, carbenicillin, and related antibiotics
   1778..1882    -  promoter       AmpR promoter: bla
   1909..3251    -  rep_origin     2μ ori: yeast 2μ plasmid origin of replication
   3319..3354    +  CDS            rop (fragment): Rop protein, which maintains plasmids at low copy number; rop
   3456..3505    +  misc_feature   bom (fragment): basis of mobility region from pBR322
   3506..3586    -  CDS            MRM1 (fragment): MRM1_YEAST - Also known as PET56 From Saccharomyces cerevisiae (strain ATCC 204508 / S288c) (Baker's yeast).
   3636..3823    +  promoter       HIS3 promoter: S. cerevisiae HIS3
   3824..4486    +  CDS            HIS3: imidazoleglycerol-phosphate dehydratase, required for histidine biosynthesis; S. cerevisiae HIS3; yeast auxotrophic marker
   4694..4745    +  misc_feature   bom (fragment): basis of mobility region from pBR322
   4773..5201    -  rep_origin     f1 ori (sequence partly withheld): f1 bacteriophage origin of replication; arrow indicates direction of (+) strand synthesis
   5205..5360    -  CDS            lacZα (fragment): LacZα fragment of β-galactosidase; lacZ fragment
   5368..5386    +  promoter       T7 promoter: promoter for bacteriophage T7 RNA polymerase
   5395..5437    -  misc_feature   MCS (fragment): pBluescript multiple cloning site
   5437..5684    -  terminator     CYC1 terminator: S. cerevisiae CYC1; transcription terminator for CYC1
   5713..5737    +  protein_bind   attB2: mutant version of attB; recombination site for the Gateway® BP reaction BP Clonase™
   7262..7286    -  protein_bind   attB1: mutant version of attB; recombination site for the Gateway® BP reaction BP Clonase™
   7300..7942    -  promoter       GAP promoter: S. cerevisiae TDH3; promoter for glyceraldehyde-3-phosphate dehydrogenase
   7975..7993    -  promoter       T3 promoter: promoter for bacteriophage T3 RNA polymerase
   8038..8054    -  protein_bind   lac operator: The lac repressor binds to the lac operator to inhibit transcription in E. coli. This inhibition can be relieved by adding lactose or isopropyl-β-D-thiogalactopyranoside (IPTG). lac repressor encoded by lacI
   8062..8092    -  promoter       lac promoter: promoter for the E. coli lac operon
   8107..8128    -  protein_bind   CAP binding site: CAP binding activates transcription in the presence of cAMP. E. coli catabolite activator protein
   8141..8233    -  CDS            lacI (fragment): lac repressor; lacI; The lac repressor binds to the lac operator to inhibit transcription in E. coli. This inhibition can be relieved by adding lactose or isopropyl-β-D-thiogalactopyranoside (IPTG).
   8235..8258    -  rep_origin     RSF ori (fragment): Plasmids containing the RSF 1030 origin of replication can be propagated in E. coli cells that contain additional plasmids with compatible origins.
>Addgene plasmid #87936 | pRS423-FjTAL(JBEI-15466) | addgene full sequence | sequence record 177609 | Addgene NGS Result
CGCTGCGCTCGGTCGTTCGGCTGCGGCGAGCGGTATCAGCTCACTCAAAGGCGGTAATACGGTTATCCAC
AGAATCAGGGGATAACGCAGGAAAGAACATGTGAGCAAAAGGCCAGCAAAAGGCCAGGAACCGTAAAAAG
GCCGCGTTGCTGGCGTTTTTCCATAGGCTCCGCCCCCCTGACGAGCATCACAAAAATCGACGCTCAAGTC
AGAGGTGGCGAAACCCGACAGGACTATAAAGATACCAGGCGTTTCCCCCTGGAAGCTCCCTCGTGCGCTC
TCCTGTTCCGACCCTGCCGCTTACCGGATACCTGTCCGCCTTTCTCCCTTCGGGAAGCGTGGCGCTTTCT
CATAGCTCACGCTGTAGGTATCTCAGTTCGGTGTAGGTCGTTCGCTCCAAGCTGGGCTGTGTGCACGAAC
CCCCCGTTCAGCCCGACCGCTGCGCCTTATCCGGTAACTATCGTCTTGAGTCCAACCCGGTAAGACACGA
CTTATCGCCACTGGCAGCAGCCACTGGTAACAGGATTAGCAGAGCGAGGTATGTAGGCGGTGCTACAGAG
TTCTTGAAGTGGTGGCCTAACTACGGCTACACTAGAAGAACAGTATTTGGTATCTGCGCTCTGCTGAAGC
CAGTTACCTTCGGAAAAAGAGTTGGTAGCTCTTGATCCGGCAAACAAACCACCGCTGGTAGCGGTGGTTT
TTTTGTTTGCAAGCAGCAGATTACGCGCAGAAAAAAAGGATCTCAAGAAGATCCTTTGATCTTTTCTACG
GGGTCTGACGCTCAGTGGAACGAAAACTCACGTTAAGGGATTTTGGTCATGAGATTATCAAAAAGGATCT
TCACCTAGATCCTTTTAAATTAAAAATGAAGTTTTAAATCAATCTAAAGTATATATGAGTAAACTTGGTC
TGACAGTTACCAATGCTTAATCAGTGAGGCACCTATCTCAGCGATCTGTCTATTTCGTTCATCCATAGTT
GCCTGACTCCCCGTCGTGTAGATAACTACGATACGGGAGGGCTTACCATCTGGCCCCAGTGCTGCAATGA
TACCGCGAGACCCACGCTCACCGGCTCCAGATTTATCAGCAATAAACCAGCCAGCCGGAAGGGCCGAGCG
CAGAAGTGGTCCTGCAACTTTATCCGCCTCCATCCAGTCTATTAATTGTTGCCGGGAAGCTAGAGTAAGT
AGTTCGCCAGTTAATAGTTTGCGCAACGTTGTTGCCATTGCTACAGGCATCGTGGTGTCACGCTCGTCGT
TTGGTATGGCTTCATTCAGCTCCGGTTCCCAACGATCAAGGCGAGTTACATGATCCCCCATGTTGTGCAA
AAAAGCGGTTAGCTCCTTCGGTCCTCCGATCGTTGTCAGAAGTAAGTTGGCCGCAGTGTTATCACTCATG
GTTATGGCAGCACTGCATAATTCTCTTACTGTCATGCCATCCGTAAGATGCTTTTCTGTGACTGGTGAGT
ACTCAACCAAGTCATTCTGAGAATAGTGTATGCGGCGACCGAGTTGCTCTTGCCCGGCGTCAATACGGGA
TAATACCGCGCCACATAGCAGAACTTTAAAAGTGCTCATCATTGGAAAACGTTCTTCGGGGCGAAAACTC
TCAAGGATCTTACCGCTGTTGAGATCCAGTTCGATGTAACCCACTCGTGCACCCAACTGATCTTCAGCAT
CTTTTACTTTCACCAGCGTTTCTGGGTGAGCAAAAACAGGAAGGCAAAATGCCGCAAAAAAGGGAATAAG
GGCGACACGGAAATGTTGAATACTCATACTCTTCCTTTTTCAATATTATTGAAGCATTTATCAGGGTTAT
TGTCTCATGAGCGGATACATATTTGAATGTATTTAGAAAAATAAACAAATAGGGGTTCCGCGCACATTTC
CCCGAAAAGTGCCACCTGAACGAAGCATCTGTGCTTCATTTTGTAGAACAAAAATGCAACGCGAGAGCGC
TAATTTTTCAAACAAAGAATCTGAGCTGCATTTTTACAGAACAGAAATGCAACGCGAAAGCGCTATTTTA
CCAACGAAGAATCTGTGCTTCATTTTTGTAAAACAAAAATGCAACGCGAGAGCGCTAATTTTTCAAACAA
AGAATCTGAGCTGCATTTTTACAGAACAGAAATGCAACGCGAGAGCGCTATTTTACCAACAAAGAATCTA
TACTTCTTTTTTGTTCTACAAAAATGCATCCCGAGAGCGCTATTTTTCTAACAAAGCATCTTAGATTACT
TTTTTTCTCCTTTGTGCGCTCTATAATGCAGTCTCTTGATAACTTTTTGCACTGTAGGTCCGTTAAGGTT
AGAAGAAGGCTACTTTGGTGTCTATTTTCTCTTCCATAAAAAAAGCCTGACTCCACTTCCCGCGTTTACT
GATTACTAGCGAAGCTGCGGGTGCATTTTTTCAAGATAAAGGCATCCCCGATTATATTCTATACCGATGT
GGATTGCGCATACTTTGTGAACAGAAAGTGATAGCGTTGATGATTCTTCATTGGTCAGAAAATTATGAAC
GGTTTCTTCTATTTTGTCTCTATATACTACGTATAGGAAATGTTTACATTTTCGTATTGTTTTCGATTCA
CTCTATGAATAGTTCTTACTACAATTTTTTTGTCTAAAGAGTAATACTAGAGATAAACATAAAAAATGTA
GAGGTCGAGTTTAGATGCAAGTTCAAGGAGCGAAAGGTGGATGGGTAGGTTATATAGGGATATAGCACAG
AGATATATAGCAAAGAGATACTTTTGAGCAATGTTTGTGGAAGCGGTATTCGCAATATTTTAGTAGCTCG
TTACAGTCCGGTGCGTTTTTGGTTTTTTGAAAGTGCGTCTTCAGAGCGCTTTTGGTTTTCAAAAGCGCTC
TGAAGTTCCTATACTTTCTAGAGAATAGGAACTTCGGAATAGGAACTTCAAAGCGTTTCCGAAAACGAGC
GCTTCCGAAAATGCAACGCGAGCTGCGCACATACAGCTCACTGTTCACGTCGCACCTATATCTGCGTGTT
GCCTGTATATATATATACATGAGAAGAACGGCATAGTGCGTGTTTATGCTTAAATGCGTACTTATATGCG
TCTATTTATGTAGGATGAAAGGTAGTCTAGTACCTCCTGTGATATTATCCCATTCCATGCGGGGTATCGT
ATGCTTCCTTCAGCACTACCCTTTAGCTGTTCTATATGCTGCCACTCCTCAATTGGATTAGTCTCATCCT
TCAATGCTATCATTTCCTTTGATATTGGATCATACTAAGAAACCATTATTATCATGACATTAACCTATAA
AAATAGGCGTATCACGAGGCCCTTTCGTCTCGCGCGTTTCGGTGATGACGGTGAAAACCTCTGACACATG
CAGCTCCCGGAGACGGTCACAGCTTGTCTGTAAGCGGATGCCGGGAGCAGACAAGCCCGTCAGGGCGCGT
CAGCGGGTGTTGGCGGGTGTCGGGGCTGGCTTAACTATGCGGCATCAGAGCAGATTGTACTGAGAGTGCA
CCATAAATTCCCGTTTTAAGAGCTTGGTGAGCGCTAGGAGTCACTGCCAGGTATCGTTTGAACACGGCAT
TAGTCAGGGAAGTCATAACACAGTCCTTTCCCGCAATTTTCTTTTTCTATTACTCTTGGCCTCCTCTAGT
ACACTCTATATTTTTTTATGCCTCGGTAATGATTTTCATTTTTTTTTTTCCACCTAGCGGATGACTCTTT
TTTTTTCTTAGCGATTGGCATTATCACATAATGAATTATACATTATATAAAGTAATGTGATTTCTTCGAA
GAATATACTAAAAAATGAGCAGGCAAGATAAACGAAGGCAAAGATGACAGAGCAGAAAGCCCTAGTAAAG
CGTATTACAAATGAAACCAAGATTCAGATTGCGATCTCTTTAAAGGGTGGTCCCCTAGCGATAGAGCACT
CGATCTTCCCAGAAAAAGAGGCAGAAGCAGTAGCAGAACAGGCCACACAATCGCAAGTGATTAACGTCCA
CACAGGTATAGGGTTTCTGGACCATATGATACATGCTCTGGCCAAGCATTCCGGCTGGTCGCTAATCGTT
GAGTGCATTGGTGACTTACACATAGACGACCATCACACCACTGAAGACTGCGGGATTGCTCTCGGTCAAG
CTTTTAAAGAGGCCCTAGGGGCCGTGCGTGGAGTAAAAAGGTTTGGATCAGGATTTGCGCCTTTGGATGA
GGCACTTTCCAGAGCGGTGGTAGATCTTTCGAACAGGCCGTACGCAGTTGTCGAACTTGGTTTGCAAAGG
GAGAAAGTAGGAGATCTCTCTTGCGAGATGATCCCGCATTTTCTTGAAAGCTTTGCAGAGGCTAGCAGAA
TTACCCTCCACGTTGATTGTCTGCGAGGCAAGAATGATCATCACCGTAGTGAGAGTGCGTTCAAGGCTCT
TGCGGTTGCCATAAGAGAAGCCACCTCGCCCAATGGTACCAACGATGTTCCCTCCACCAAAGGTGTTCTT
ATGTAGTGACACCGATTATTTAAAGCTGCAGCATACGATATATATACATGTGTATATATGTATACCTATG
AATGTCAGTAAGTATGTATACGAACAGTATGATACTGAAGATGACAAGGTAATGCATCATTCTATACGTG
TCATTCTGAACGAGGCGCGCTTTCCTTTTTTCTTTTTGCTTTTTCTTTTTTTTTCTCTTGAACTCGACGG
ATCTATGCGGTGTGAAATACCGCACAGATGCGTAAGGAGAAAATACCGCATCAGGAAATTGTAAGCGTTA
ATATTTTGTTAAAATTCGCGTTAAATTTTTGTTAAATCAGCTCATTTTTTAACCAATAGGCCGAAATCGG
CAAAATCCCTTATAAATCAAAAGAATAGACCGAGATAGGGT
[37 nt withheld, positions 4872-4908]
AAAGAACGTGGACTCCAACGTCAAAGG
[49 nt withheld, positions 4936-4984]
T
[91 nt withheld, positions 4986-5076]
G
[124 nt withheld, positions 5078-5201]
CCATTCGCCATTCAGGCTGCGCAACTGTTGGGAAGGGCGATCGGTGCGGGCCTCTTCGCTATTACGCCAG
CTGGCGAAAGGGGGATGTGCTGCAAGGCGATTAAGTTGGGTAACGCCAGGGTTTTCCCAGTCACGACGTT
GTAAAACGACGGCCAGTGAGCGCGCGTAATACGACTCACTATAGGGCGAATTGGGTACCGGGCCCCCCCT
CGAGGTCGACGGTATCGATAAGCTTGCAAATTAAAGCCTTCGAGCGTCCCAAAACCTTCTCAAGCAAGGT
TTTCAGTATAATGTTACATGCGTACACGCGTCTGTACAGAAAAAAAAGAAAAATTTGAAATATAAATAAC
GTTCTTAATACTAACATAACTATAAAAAAATAAATAGGGACCTAGACTTCAGGTTGTCTAACTCCTTCCT
TTTCGGTTAGAGCGGATGTGGGGGGAGGGCGTGAATGTAAGCGTGACATAACTAATTACATGATGACTCT
AGCGAATTCTCAATTAACTACACCACTTTGTACAAGAAAGCTGGGTCTCAATTGTTGATAAGGTGGTCTT
TCACTTTCTGCACGAATGGGTACATAACTTGGTCCTCTTTGAATGTAGGAATAATATTTCTAATTTCATC
GTACCACTTTTTAGAAACTGAAGAAATCTTATCCTTTTGACCCAAGTAATCGATAGCTTGAACGATAGTG
ATCATTTCGATAGCAAGAACTTCGAAAGCGTTTTCAATAACTTTAGATGTAATAACAGCTGAGTTAGTAC
CCATAGAAACAATATCTTGGTTATCATTGTTATTAGGGATAGAATGAACATACATTGGGTTTGACAACAT
TTGAGATTCAGCTGTAGTTGATGTAGCAGTGAATTGAACTCCTTGCATACCGAAATTAAAACCAAGTGTA
CCCAAATTAACGAAAGGTGGAAGAAGTTCGTTAATTTTAGAATTTAAAAGGTAGTTAAGTTGTCTTTCAG
CCAACATTGTAAGCTTAGTGATAACGATCTTCAACTTATCCATCTCAAGTGAGATGTAATCTCCATGGAA
GTTTCCACCATGATAAACATGTTGATTCTTAACATCAATAATTGGGTTATCGTTAGCAGAATTAAACTCA
TCTTCCAAGATTGAAGCAACGTTATTAATTGTTTCAAGAACAGGTCCTAAAATTTGTGGAACACATCTAA
GAGAGTAGTATTCTTGAACCTTTTCTTTGAAAATTTCTTCTGTGTTTTCACCTGAATACAAATGATCTTC
TCTCTTTCTGATTAAAGTTGAATCAGACAAATTTTGTCTCATCTTAAGAGCGATTTCTTGTTGACCCTTA
TGTCTCTTAGTTTGGTTCAATTCAGCAGAGAAATGATCATCGTAAGCTTGAACAAGTTCGTTAATAGCAC
ATGAAGATTTTAATGACCAATCAAGCAACTTTTTAGCATGGTAAACGTTAACAACTCCAATACCTGTCAT
AACAGAAGTACCATTAATCAAAGCAAGACCTTCTCTGATTTCAACTTGGATAGGCTTTAATCCTTCAATT
TCGAAAACTTCAGGTGTTGGCCTTCTTTCACCCTTATAGAAAACTTCTCCTTCACCGATAAGAACCAAAG
CAAGATGAGAAAGTTGAACCAAATCTCCTGAAGCACCAACTCCACCATGTTCGAAGATTAAAGGAGTGAT
ATCCTTGTTAATCAATTCAGACATAAGATTAATAACTGATGGATGAACTCCTGAGTTACCCAAAGACAAT
GTATTAAGTCTAGCTAAGATAGCAGCCTTAGCACAAACAGGAGACAATGGTTTTCCAGTACCTGAAGAAT
GTGATCTGATCAAATTGTATTGCAATTGGATTTGATCAGATTCTTTAATTCTGTATTGAGCCATTGGTCC
GAAACCAGTGTTAACTCCATAGATAACCTTATTACCAGAAAATTCCTTCAAGAAATTAAAAGATTCGTTA
ACTCTGTTAACAACCACGTCTGAGATTGTAACTTTCTGATTTCCGAATATAATAGCTTCAAACTCCTCTA
AACTAAGGTACTCGTTGATAGTGTTCATGAAGCCTGCTTTTTTGTACAAACTTGTGGGATCCGCTAGCTC
GAAACTAAGTTCTGGTGTTTTAAAACTAAAAAAAAGACTAACTATAAAAGTAGAATTTAAGAAGTTTAAG
AAATAGATTTACAGAATTACAATCAATACCTACCGTCTTTATATACTTATTAGTCAAGTAGGGGAATAAT
TTCAGGGAACTGGTTTCAACCTTTTTTTTCAGCTTTTTCCAAATCAGAGAGAGCAGAAGGTAATAGAAGG
TGTAAGAAAATGAGATAGATACATGCGTGGGTCAATTGCCTTGTGTCATCATTTACTCCAGGCAGGTTGC
ATCACTCCATTGAGGTTGTGCCCGTTTTTTGCCTGTTTGTGCCCCTGTTCTCTGTAGTTGCGCTAAGAGA
ATGGACCTATGAACTGATGGTTGGTGAAGAAAACAATATTTTGGTGCTGGGATTCTTTTTTTTTCTGGAT
GCCAGCTTAAAAAGCGGGCTCCATTATATTTAGTGGATGCCAGGAATAAACTGTTCACCCAGACACCTAC
GATGTTATATATTCTGTGTAACCCGCCCCCTATTTTGGGCATGTACGGGTTACAGCAGAATTAAAAGGCT
AATTTTTTGACTAAATAAAGTTAGGAAAATCACTACTATTAATTATTTACGTATTCTTTGAAATGGCAGT
ATTGATAATGATAAACTCCGCGGTGGAGCTCCAGCTTTTGTTCCCTTTAGTGAGGGTTAATTGCGCGCTT
GGCGTAATCATGGTCATAGCTGTTTCCTGTGTGAAATTGTTATCCGCTCACAATTCCACACAACATACGA
GCCGGAAGCATAAAGTGTAAAGCCTGGGGTGCCTAATGAGTGAGCTAACTCACATTAATTGCGTTGCGCT
CACTGCCCGCTTTCCAGTCGGGAAACCTGTCGTGCCAGCTGCATTAATGAATCGGCCAACGCGCGGGGAG
AGGCGGTTTGCGTATTGGGCGCTCTTCCGCTTCCTCGCTCACTGACT
